>Addgene plasmid #237793 | pORTMAGE-Sa2 | depositor full sequence | sequence record 467185 | pORTMAGE-Sa2 sequence 7693 bps
GTTGGACTCAAGACGATAGTTACCGGATAAGGCGCAGCGGTCGGGCTGAACGGGGGGTTCGTGCACACAG
CCCAGCTTGGAGCGAACGACCTACACCGAACTGAGATACCTACAGCGTGAGCTATGAGAAAGCGCCACGC
TTCCCGAAGGGAGAAAGGCGGACAGGTATCCGGTAAGCGGCAGGGTCGGAACAGGAGAGCGCACGAGGGA
GCTTCCAGGGGGAAACGCCTGGTATCTTTATAGTCCTGTCGGGTTTCGCCACCTCTGACTTGAGCGTCGA
TTTTTGTGATGCTCGTCAGGGGGGCGGAGCCTATGGAAAAACGCCAGCAACGCGGCCTTTTTACGGTTCC
TGGCCTTTTGCTGGCCTTTTGCTCACATGTTCTTTCCTGCGTTATCCCCTGATTCTGTGGATAACCGTAT
TACCGCCTTTGAGTGAGCTGATACCGCTCGCCGCAGCCGAACGACCGAGCGCAGCGAGTCAGTGAGCGAG
GAAGCGGAAGAGCGCCCAATACGCAAACCGCCTCTCCCCGCGCGTTGGCCGATTCATTAATGCAGCTGGC
ACGACAGGTTTCCCGACTGGAAAGCGGACAGTGAGCGCAACGCAATTAATGTGAGTTAGCTCACTCATTA
GGCACCCCAGGCTTTACACTTTATGCTTCCGGCTCGTATGTTGTGTGGAATTGTGAGCGGATAACAATTT
CACACAGGAAACAGCTATGACCATGATTACGCCAAGCTTCTGTAGGTTTTTAGGCATAAAACTATATGAT
TTACCCCTAAATCTTTAAAATGCCCCTTAAAATTCAAAATAAAGGCATTTAAAATTTAAATATTTCTTGT
GATAAAGTTTGTTAAAAAGGAGTGGTTTTATGACTGTTATGTGGTTATCGATTATAGGTATGTGGTTTTG
TATTGGAATGGCATTTTTTGCTATCAAGGTTATTAAAAATAAAAATTAGACCACGCATTTATGCCGAGAA
AATTTATTGTGCGTTGAGAAGAACCCTTAACTAAACTTGCAGACGAATGTCGGCATAGCGTGAGCTATTA
AGCCGACCATTCGACAAGTTTTGGGATTGTTAAGGGTTCCGAGGCTCAACGTCAATAAAGCAATTGGAAT
AAAGAAGCGAAAAAGGAGAAGTCGGTTCAGAAAAAGAAGGATATGGATCTGGAGCTGTAATATAAAAACC
TTCTTCAACTAACGGGGCAGGTTAGTGACATTAGAAAACCGACTGTAAAAAGTACAGTCGGCATTATCTC
ATATTATAAAAGCCAGTCATTAGGCCTATCTGACAATTCCTGAATAGAGTTCATAAACAATCCTGCATGA
TAACCATCACAAACAGAATGATGTACCTGTAAAGATAGCGGTAAATATATTGAATTACCTTTATTAATGA
ATTTTCCTGCTGTAATAATGGGTAGAAGGTAATTACTATTATTATTGATATTTAAGTTAAACCCAGTAAA
TGAAGTCCATGGAATAATAGAAAGAGAAAAAGCATTTTCAGGTATAGGTGTTTTGGGAAACAATTTCCCC
GAACCATTATATTTCTCTACATCAGAAAGGTATAAATCATAAAACTCTTTGAAGTCATTCTTTACAGGAG
TCCAAATACCAGAGAATGTTTTAGATACACCATCAAAAATTGTATAAAGTGGCTCTAACTTATCCCAATA
ACCTAACTCTCCGTCGCTATTGTAACCAGTTCTAAAAGCTGTATTTGAGTTTATCACCCTTGTCACTAAG
AAAATAAATGCAGGGTAAAATTTATATCCTTCTTGTTTTATGTTTCGGTATAAAACACTAATATCAATTT
CTGTGGTTATACTAAAAGTCGTTTGTTGGTTCAAATAATGATTAAATATCTCTTTTCTCTTCCAATTGTC
TAAATCAATTTTATTAAAGTTCATTTGATATGCCTCCTAAATTTTTATCTAAAGTGAATTTAGGAGGCTT
ACTTGTCTGCTTTCTTCATTAGAATCAATCCTTTTTTAAAAGTCAATATTACTGTAACATAAATATATAT
TTTAAAAATATCCCACTTTATCCAATTTTCGTTTGTTGAACTAATGGGTGCTTTAGTTGAAGAATAAAAG
ACCACATTAAAAAATGTGGTCTTTTGTGTTTTTTTAAAGGATTTGAGCGTAGCGAAAAATCCTTTTCTTT
CTTATCTTGATAATAAGGGTAACTATTGCCGGCGAGGCTAGTTACCCTTAAGTTATTGGTATGACTGGTT
TTAAGCGCAAAAAAAGTTGCTTTTTCGTACCTATTAATGTATCGTTTTAAATGAATAGTAAAAAACATAC
ATAGAAAGGGGAAAAAGCAACTTTTTTTATTGTCATAGTTTGTGAAAACTAAGTTGTTTTTATGTGTTAT
AACATGGAAAAGTATACTGAGAAAAAACAAAGAAATCAAGTATTTCAGAAATTTATTAAACGTCATATTG
GAGAGAATCAAATGGATTTAGTTGAAGATTGCAATACATTTCTGTCTTTTGTAGCTGATAAAACTTTAGA
AAAACAGAAATTATATAAAGCTAATTCTTGTAAAAATCGATTTTGTCCTGTCTGTGCTTGGAGAAAAGCT
AGAAAAGATGCATTGGGTTTATCTTTGATGATGCAATATATTAAGCAGCAAGAGAAAAAGGAGTTTATCT
TTTTAACTTTGACTACACCTAATGTAATGAGTGATGAATTAGAAAATGAAATAAAACGTTATAATAATTC
TTTTAGAAAACTTATAAAGAGAAAAAAAGTAGGTAGTGTTATAAAGGGATATGTTCGTAAGTTAGAGATT
ACATATAATAAAAAAAGAGATGATTATAATCCTCATTTTCATGTGTTAATTGCAGTAAATAAATCGTATT
TCACAGATAAAAGATATTATATTAGCCAACAAGAATGGTTAGATTTATGGCGTGATGTAACGGGCATTTC
AGAAATAACACAAGTTCAAGTTCAAAAAATAAGACAAAATAATAATAAAGAATTATATGAAATGGCTAAG
TATTCTGGTAAAGATAGTGATTATTTAATAAATCAAAAAGTCTTTGATGCATTTTATAAATCACTTAAAG
GTAAACAGGTATTAGTTTATTCAGGATTATTTAAAGAGGCTAAAAAGAAATTAAAAAATGGGGATTTAGA
TTACTTAAAAGAAATTGATCCAACCGAATATATCTATCAAATTTTTTATATTTGGAAACAAAAAGAGTAT
TTAGCTAGTGAACTTTATGACTTAACAGAACAAGAAAAAAGAGAAATTAATCACAAAATGATAGACGAAA
TCGAGGAAGAACAATAACAAAATATAAGTGCTAACAGCTGACCTCCCGATAACACCATGTAGTTATTGGG
AGGTCAGCTGTTGAATTATGCACGAGTATTTTAAAAGTTATTGTGATGACGACGATAAACGATTATCAAA
AGTATAATGTTAAAATGCTTTATTATACTAACGTTATATAAACATTATACTTTCGTTATACAAATTTTAA
CCCTGTTAGGAACTATAAAAAATCATGAAAATTTTAATTTGCATGTAACTGGGCAGTGTCTTAAAAAATC
GACACTGAATTTGCTCAAATTTTTGTTTGTAGAATTAGAATATATTTATTTGGCTCATATTTGCTTTTTA
AAAGCTTGCATGCCTGCAGGTCGACGGTATCGATAACTCGACATCTTGGTTACCGTGAAGTTACCATCAC
GGAAAAAGGTTATGCTGCTTTTAAGACCCACTTTCACATTTAAGTTGTTTTTCTAATCCGCATATGATCA
ATTCAAGGCCGAATAAGAAGGCTGGCTCTGCACCTTGGTGATCAAATAATTCGATAGCTTGTCGTAATAA
TGGCGGCATACTATCAGTAGTAGGTGTTTCCCTTTCTTCTTTAGCGACTTGATGCTCTTGATCTTCCAAT
ACGCAACCTAAAGTAAAATGCCCCACAGCGCTGAGTGCATATAATGCATTCTCTAGTGAAAAACCTTGTT
GGCATAAAAAGGCTAATTGATTTTCGAGAGTTTCATACTGTTTTTCTGTAGGCCGTGTACCTAAATGTAC
TTTTGCTCCATCGCGATGACTTAGTAAAGCACATCTAAAACTTTTAGCGTTATTACGTAAAAAATCTTGC
CAGCTTTCCCCTTCTAAAGGGCAAAAGTGAGTATGGTGCCTATCTAACATCTCAATGGCTAAGGCGTCGA
GCAAAGCCCGCTTATTTTTTACATGCCAATACAATGTAGGCTGCTCTACACCTAGCTTCTGGGCGAGTTT
ACGGGTTGTTAAACCTTCGATTCCGACCTCATTAAGCAGCTCTAATGCGCTGTTAATCACTTTACTTTTA
TCTAATCTAGACATCATTAATTCCTCCTTTTTGTTGACATTATATCATTGATAGAGTTATTTGTCAAACT
AGTTTTTTATTTGGATCCCCTCGAGTTCATGAAAAACTAAAAAAAATATTGACACTCTATCATTGATAGA
GTATAATTAAAATAAGCTCTCTATCATTGATAGAGTAATAAACACCAAAGGAGGCCTTTTATGGCTGAAA
ACGAAAAACAAGCTTTATTACAAGAAGAAAACAAATCAGAAAACGTTGTTTCAACTGTTAAACGTACTGC
TTTAGCTACTAACCCATTCTCAGATACTGATCAATTCAACAACATCTTCAAAATGGCTCAATTAATCTCA
CAATCAGATATGATCCCAGCTACTTACAAAGGTAAACCAATGAACTGTGTTATCGCTTTAGAACAAGCTA
ACCGTATGGGTGTTTCACCATTAATGGTTATGCAAAACTTATACGTTGTTAAAGGTGTTCCATCATGGTC
AGGTCAAGGTTGTATGATGATCATCCAAGGTTGTGGTAAATTCCGTGATGTTGATTACGTTTACTCAGGT
GAAAAAGGTACTGATTCACGTTCATGTAAAGTTGTTGCTACTCGTATCTCAGATGGTAAACGTATCGAAG
GTACTGAAATCACTATGCAAATGGTTAAATCAGAAGGTTGGATCTCAAACACTAAATGGAAAAACATGCC
AGAACAAATGTTAGGTTACCGTGCTGCTACTTTCTTCGCTCGTATGTACTGTCCAAACGAATTAAACGGT
TTCGCTACTGAAGGTGAAGCTGAAGATATGAACCACAAACCACAACGTATCGAAGCTATCAACGTTTTAG
GTGATACTGCTCACGAATAAAAGCCGCAGAGCAGAAGGTGGCAGCATGAACAAAGGCTTCATTCTTTCTC
AAGAGAACTATTACTTGCCGGAGACTAATCAACTTTTCTGCTCTGCCTCTCAATACAAGCAAGCCATTGG
GTGTATTGGACGCCCTGGGTGCGAGGCTACGATGCTTGCCCAATTGCGTGGTGACTGGGAGTTTGAGACC
TCTATTGACATGCTGATCGGGTCGTATGTAGATGCCCGCTACGAGGGTACAATCGAGCAGTTCCAGGAGG
AGCACCCGGAATTGTTCGTGAGTCGTGGTGAGCGTAAAGGTCAGCTTAAAGCTGAATTCATCAAAGCAGA
ACAAATCTATCGTCGTTGCGAGAAGGATACGCTGTTCTCCGCCTATATGTCCGGTGAAAAGCAAGTAATC
ATGACGGGAGAGATTGCCGGAGTGCCATTTAAAATTAAGATGGACAGTTTACACCGCGGAAAGTGCATCG
TGGACTTAAAGGTGATGCAAGACTTGTCTAAACAGTTTTGGGTACGCGATTACGGCCATATGGACTTCAT
CACATATTGGGGATATGATATTCAACTTGCCATTTACCAAGAGATTTATTACCAAAATACTGGGGAACGC
TTACCAACGTATATCTGTGCTGCAGATAAGGGGAAGGTAACAGATATCGCGGTCATTTATGTAGACGATA
TGCGTTTACGTGAGTGTCTGGAAGCAGTCAAGGCCAACGCACCTAAAATCCAAATGCTGAAATCTGGCGA
GATCGAACCGATTCGCTGCGAGTTGTGCGACTACTGCAAGTTCACCAAGGTTTTGGATAAACCCATTCAT
TTCTCCGAATTGACGGGCGACGTGTAATTAAGCCAGCCCCGACACCCGCCAACACCCGCTGACGCGCCCT
GACGGGCTTGTCTGCTCCCGGCATCCGCTTACAGACAAGCTGTGACCGTCTCCGGGAGCTGCATGTGTCA
GAGGTTTTCACCGTCATCACCGAAACGCGCGAGACGAAAGGGCCTCGTGATACGCCTATTTTTATAGGTT
AATGTCATGATAATAATGGTTTCTTAGACGTCAGGTGGCACTTTTCGGGGAAATGTGCGCGGAACCCCTA
TTTGTTTATTTTTCTAAATACATTCAAATATGTATCCGCTCATGAGACAATAACCCTGATAAATGCTTCA
ATAATATTGAAAAAGGAAGAGTATGAGTATTCAACATTTCCGTGTCGCCCTTATTCCCTTTTTTGCGGCA
TTTTGCCTTCCTGTTTTTGCTCACCCAGAAACGCTGGTGAAAGTAAAAGATGCTGAAGATCAGTTGGGTG
CACGAGTGGGTTACATCGAACTGGATCTCAACAGCGGTAAGATCCTTGAGAGTTTTCGCCCCGAAGAACG
TTTTCCAATGATGAGCACTTTTAAAGTTCTGCTATGTGGCGCGGTATTATCCCGTATTGACGCCGGGCAA
GAGCAACTCGGTCGCCGCATACACTATTCTCAGAATGACTTGGTTGAGTACTCACCAGTCACAGAAAAGC
ATCTTACGGATGGCATGACAGTAAGAGAATTATGCAGTGCTGCCATAACCATGAGTGATAACACTGCGGC
CAACTTACTTCTGACAACGATCGGAGGACCGAAGGAGCTAACCGCTTTTTTGCACAACATGGGGGATCAT
GTAACTCGCCTTGATCGTTGGGAACCGGAGCTGAATGAAGCCATACCAAACGACGAGCGTGACACCACGA
TGCCTGTAGCAATGGCAACAACGTTGCGCAAACTATTAACTGGCGAACTACTTACTCTAGCTTCCCGGCA
ACAATTAATAGACTGGATGGAGGCGGATAAAGTTGCAGGACCACTTCTGCGCTCGGCCCTTCCGGCTGGC
TGGTTTATTGCTGATAAATCTGGAGCCGGTGAGCGTGGGTCTCGCGGTATCATTGCAGCACTGGGGCCAG
ATGGTAAGCCCTCCCGTATCGTAGTTATCTACACGACGGGGAGTCAGGCAACTATGGATGAACGAAATAG
ACAGATCGCTGAGATAGGTGCCTCACTGATTAAGCATTGGTAACTGTCAGACCAAGTTTACTCATATATA
CTTTAGATTGATTTAAAACTTCATTTTTAATTTAAAAGGATCTAGGTGAAGATCCTTTTTGATAATCTCA
TGACCAAAATCCCTTAACGTGAGTTTTCGTTCCACTGAGCGTCAGACCCCGTAGAAAAGATCAAAGGATC
TTCTTGAGATCCTTTTTTTCTGCGCGTAATCTGCTGCTTGCAAACAAAAAAACCACCGCTACCAGCGGTG
GTTTGTTTGCCGGATCAAGAGCTACCAACTCTTTTTCCGAAGGTAACTGGCTTCAGCAGAGCGCAGATAC
CAAATACTGTTCTTCTAGTGTAGCCGTAGTTAGGCCACCACTTCAAGAACTCTGTAGCACCGCCTACATA
CCTCGCTCTGCTAATCCTGTTACCAGTGGCTGCTGCCAGTGGCGATAAGTCGTGTCTTACCGG
Features (pLannotate 1.2.2; 17 found; start..end, strand, type, name):
    502..594     +  CDS            lacI (fragment): lac repressor; lacI; The lac repressor binds to the lac operator to inhibit transcription in E. coli. This inhibition can be relieved by adding lactose or isopropyl-β-D-thiogalactopyranoside (IPTG).
    607..628     +  protein_bind   CAP binding site: CAP binding activates transcription in the presence of cAMP. E. coli catabolite activator protein
    643..673     +  promoter       lac promoter: promoter for the E. coli lac operon
    681..697     +  protein_bind   lac operator: The lac repressor binds to the lac operator to inhibit transcription in E. coli. This inhibition can be relieved by adding lactose or isopropyl-β-D-thiogalactopyranoside (IPTG). lac repressor encoded by lacI
   1267..1914    -  CDS            cat: CAT1_STAAU - Experimental evidence at transcript level: Swiss-Prot protein existence level 2. This enzyme is an effector of chloramphenicol resistance in bacteria. From Staphylococcus aureus.
   2372..3046    +  CDS            REPX_STAAU: Protein inferred from homology: Swiss-Prot protein existence level 3. Produces a single-strand nick in a specific site of the plasmid, and this nick results in single-strand replication by rolling circle mechanism. From Staphylococcus aureus.
   3254..3270    +  CDS            MNase (fragment): micrococcal nuclease from Staphylococcus aureus
   3437..3646    +  CDS            YPCD_STAAU (fragment): Protein predicted: Swiss-Prot protein existence level 4. From Staphylococcus aureus.
   3658..3676    -  misc_feature   MCS (fragment): pBluescript multiple cloning site
   3731..4354    -  CDS            TetR: tetracycline repressor TetR; tetR from transposon Tn10; TetR binds to the tetracycline operator tetO to inhibit transcription. This inhibition can be relieved by adding tetracycline or doxycycline.
   4464..4482    +  protein_bind   tet operator: bacterial operator O1 for the tetR and tetA genes tetracycline repressor TetR
   4499..4516    +  protein_bind   tet operator (fragment): bacterial operator O1 for the tetR and tetA genes tetracycline repressor TetR
   5200..5229    +  CDS            Beta (fragment): single-stranded DNA binding recombinase in the λ Red system; bet; mediates pairing of a single-stranded DNA with a complementary target
   6158..6193    -  CDS            rop (fragment): Rop protein, which maintains plasmids at low copy number; rop
   6288..6392    +  promoter       AmpR promoter: bla
   6393..7253    +  CDS            AmpR: β-lactamase; bla; confers resistance to ampicillin, carbenicillin, and related antibiotics
   7424..319     +  rep_origin     ori (across the origin): high-copy-number ColE1/pMB1/pBR322/pUC origin of replication
