[The description below was written by a language model from this plasmid's Addgene catalogue record and pLannotate feature annotations shown in this document.]
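Description:
pORTMAGE-Sa2 is a 7,693 bp E. coli–Staphylococcus aureus shuttle plasmid built on the pRAB11 backbone and designed for double-stranded DNA recombineering in S. aureus. For work in E. coli it carries a high-copy ColE1/pUC-type origin and a β-lactamase gene with its native promoter, giving ampicillin resistance. For S. aureus it carries a staphylococcal rolling-circle replication initiator (annotated as REPX) and a staphylococcal cat gene conferring chloramphenicol resistance. The catalogue lists chloramphenicol selection in the S. aureus strain RN4220.

The payload is a pair of recombination genes from Clostridium sp. FS41: C41pRecT, a 657 bp single-stranded DNA-annealing protein of the RecT family, and C41pExo, an 822 bp partner exonuclease. Together they form a two-component system analogous to λ Red Beta/Exo, in which the exonuclease resects a linear double-stranded donor to expose single strands that the annealing protein pairs with the homologous chromosomal target. The automated annotation does not recognise either gene as such. It reports only a short Beta-like fragment in the otherwise unannotated region downstream of the tet operators, which is consistent with that region holding the inserts. Upstream sit a divergently oriented Tn10 TetR gene and two tet operator sites, so expression is presumably repressed by TetR and induced by a tetracycline analogue, although the record does not name the promoter or the inducer.

The remaining hits (lacI, rop, micrococcal nuclease and MCS fragments, and the lac promoter/operator region) appear to be backbone remnants.
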