Addgene plasmid #237793: pORTMAGE-Sa2
Purpose: Double-stranded recombineering in Staphylococcus aureus
Depositing lab: Timothy Wannier. Publication: A diverse single-stranded DNA-annealing protein library enables efficient genome editing across bacterial phyla. Filsinger GT, Mychack A, Lyerly E, Henriksen C, Bartlett TM, Kuchwara H, Eitzinger S, Bernhardt TG, Walker S, Church GM, Wannier TM. Proc Natl Acad Sci U S A. 2025 Apr 29;122(17):e2414342122. doi: 10.1073/pnas.2414342122. Epub 2025 Apr 21. PubMed 40258142.
Backbone
  Vector backbone: pRAB11
  Vector type: Bacterial Expression ; Recombineering in Staphylococcus aureus
  Selectable markers: Ampicillin for E. coli maintenance.
Growth in bacteria
  Bacterial resistance: Chloramphenicol, 25 μg/mL
  Growth temperature: 30°C
  Growth strain: Staphylococcus aureus RN4220
  Copy number: Unknown
Gene/Insert 1
  Gene/Insert name: C41pRecT
  Species: Clostridium sp. FS41.
  Insert size (bp): 657
  GenBank ID: WP_152649059
Gene/Insert 2
  Gene/Insert name: C41pExo
  Species: Clostridium sp. FS41.
  Insert size (bp): 822
How to cite: pORTMAGE-Sa2 was a gift from Timothy Wannier (Addgene plasmid # 237793)
